>Addgene plasmid #118533 | pMRE-Tn5-151 | addgene full sequence | sequence record 226605 | Addgene NGS Result
ATGAGCAAGGGCGAGGAGCTGTTCACCGGGGTGGTGCCCATCCTGGTCGAGCTGGACGGCGACGTAAACG
GCCACAAGTTCAGCGTGTCCGGCGAGGGCGAGGGCGATGCCACCTACGGCAAGCTGACCCTGAAGTTCAT
CTGCACCACCGGCAAGCTGCCCGTGCCCTGGCCCACCCTCGTGACCACCCTGTCCTGGGGCGTGCAGTGC
TTCGCCCGCTACCCCGACCACATGAAGCAGCACGACTTCTTCAAGTCCGCCATGCCCGAAGGCTACGTCC
AGGAGCGCACCATCTTCTTCAAGGACGACGGCAACTACAAGACCCGCGCCGAGGTGAAGTTCGAGGGCGA
CACCCTGGTGAACCGCATCGAGCTGAAGGGCATCGACTTCAAGGAGGACGGCAACATCCTGGGGCACAAG
CTGGAGTACAACTACTTTAGCGACAACGTCTATATCACCGCCGACAAGCAGAAGAACGGCATCAAGGCCA
ACTTCAAGATCCGCCACAACATCGAGGACGGCGGCGTGCAGCTCGCCGACCACTACCAGCAGAACACCCC
CATCGGCGACGGCCCCGTGCTGCTGCCCGACAACCACTACCTGAGCACCCAGTCCAAGCTGAGCAAAGAC
CCCAACGAGAAGCGCGATCACATGGTCCTGCTGGAGTTCGTGACCGCCGCCGGGATCACTCTCGGCATGG
ACGAGCTGTACAAGTAATTAGCTGAGCTTGGACTCCTGTTGATAGATCCAGTAATGACCTCAGAACTCCA
TCTGGATTTGTTCAGAACGCTCGGTTGCCGCCGGGCGTTTTTTATTGGTGAGAATCCAAGCTAGCTTGGC
GAGATTTTCAGGAGCTAAGGAAGCTAAAATGGAGAAAAAAATCACTGGATATACCACCGTTGATATATCC
CAATGGCATCGTAAAGAACATTTTGAGGCATTTCAGTCAGTTGCTCAATGTACCTATAACCAGACCGTTC
AGCTGGATATTACGGCCTTTTTAAAGACCGTAAAGAAAAATAAGCACAAGTTTTATCCGGCCTTTATTCA
CATTCTTGCCCGCCTGATGAATGCTCATCCGGAATTTCGTATGGCAATGAAAGACGGTGAGCTGGTGATA
TGGGATAGTGTTCACCCTTGTTACACCGTTTTCCATGAGCAAACTGAAACGTTTTCATCGCTCTGGAGTG
AATACCACGACGATTTCCGGCAGTTTCTACACATATATTCGCAAGATGTGGCGTGTTACGGTGAAAACCT
GGCCTATTTCCCTAAAGGGTTTATTGAGAATATGTTTTTCGTCTCAGCCAATCCCTGGGTGAGTTTCACC
AGTTTTGATTTAAACGTGGCCAATATGGACAACTTCTTCGCCCCCGTTTTCACCATGGGCAAATATTATA
CGCAAGGCGACAAGGTGCTGATGCCGCTGGCGATTCAGGTTCATCATGCCGTTTGTGATGGCTTCCATGT
CGGCAGAATGCTTAATGAATTACAACAGTACTGCGATGAGTGGCAGGGCGGGGCGTAATTTTTTTAAGGC
AGTTATTGGTGCCCTTAAACGCCTGGGGTAATGACTCTCTAGCTTGAGGCATCAAATAAAACGAAAGGCT
CAGTCGAAAGACTGGGCCTTTCGTTTTATCTGTTGTTTGTCGGTGAACGCTCTCCTGAGTAGGACAAATC
CGCCGCTAGGAGCTTGCGGCCGCCAGGATATCGACCCAAGTACCGCCACCTAACAATTCGTTCAAGCCGA
GATCGGCTTCCCGGCCGACGCGTCAATTCGAGCGCGTCAATTCGAGGGCCGCGGCCTAGGCGGCCAGATC
TGATCAAGAGACAGTCTAGCTAGAATTAATTCGAGTCGACCGATCCCGTACACAAGTAGCGTCCTGAACG
GAACCTTTCCCGTTTTCCAGGATCTGATCTTCCATGTGACCTCCTAACATGGTAACGTTCATGATAACTT
CTGCTCTTCATCGTGCGGCCGACTGGGCTAAATCTGTGTTCTCTTCGGCGGCGCTGGGTGATCCTCGCCG
TACTGCCCGCTTGGTTAACGTCGCCGCCCAATTGGCAAAATATTCTGGTAAATCAATAACCATCTCATCA
GAGGGTAGTGAAGCCATGCAGGAAGGCGCTTACCGATTTATCCGCAATCCCAACGTTTCTGCCGAGGCGA
TCAGAAAGGCTGGCGCCATGCAAACAGTCAAGTTGGCTCAGGAGTTTCCCGAACTGCTGGCCATTGAGGA
CACCACCTCTTTGAGTTATCGCCACCAGGTCGCCGAAGAGCTTGGCAAGCTGGGCTCTATTCAGGATAAA
TCCCGCGGATGGTGGGTTCACTCCGTTCTCTTGCTCGAGGCCACCACATTCCGCACCGTAGGATTACTGC
ATCAGGAGTGGTGGATGCGCCCGGATGACCCTGCCGATGCGGATGAAAAGGAGAGTGGCAAATGGCTGGC
AGCCGCCGCAACTAGCCGGTTACGCATGGGCAGCATGATGAGCAACGTGATTGCGGTCTGTGACCGCGAA
GCCGATATTCATGCTTATCTGCAGGACAAACTGGCGCATAACGAGCGCTTCGTGGTGCGCTCCAAGCACC
CACGCAAGGACGTAGAGTCTGGGTTGTATCTGTACGACCATCTGAAGAACCAACCGGAGTTGGGTGGCTA
TCAGATCAGCATTCCGCAAAAGGGCGTGGTGGATAAACGCGGTAAACGTAAAAATCGACCAGCCCGCAAG
GCGAGCTTGAGCCTGCGCAGTGGGCGCATCACGCTAAAACAGGGGAATATCACGCTCAACGCGGTGCTGG
CCGAGGAGATTAACCCGCCCAAGGGTGAGACCCCGTTGAAATGGTTGTTGCTGACCAGCGAACCGGTCGA
GTCGCTAGCCCAAGCCTTGCGCGTCATCGACATTTATACCCATCGCTGGCGGATCGAGGAGTTCCATAAG
GCATGGAAAACCGGAGCAGGAGCCGAGAGGCAACGCATGGAGGAGCCGGATAATCTGGAGCGGATGGTCT
CGATCCTCTCGTTTGTTGCGGTCAGGCTGTTACAGCTCAGAGAAAGCTTCACGCTGCCGCAAGCACTCAG
GGCGCAAGGGCTGCTAAAGGAAGCGGAACACGTAGAAAGCCAGTCCGCAGAAACGGTGCTGACCCCGGAT
GAATGTCAGCTACTGGGCTATCTGGACAAGGGAAAACGCAAGCGCAAAGAGAAAGCAGGTAGCTTGCAGT
GGGCTTACATGGCGATAGCTAGACTGGGCGGTTTTATGGACAGCAAGCGAACCGGAATTGCCAGCTGGGG
CGCCCTCTGGGAAGGTTGGGAAGCCCTGCAAAGTAAACTGGATGGCTTTCTTGCCGCCAAGGATCTGATG
GCGCAGGGGATCAAGATCTGATCGGTCGATCGAATTAATTCCCAATTCTTGAAGACGAAAGGGCCTCGTG
ATACGCCTATTTTTATAGGTTAATGTCATGATAATAATGGTTTCTTAGACGTCAGGTGGCACTTTTCGGG
GAAATGTGCGCGGAACCCCTATTTGTTTATTTTTCTAAATACATTCAAATATGTATCCGCTCATGAGACA
ATAACCCTGATAAATGCTTCAATAATATTGAAAAAGGAAGAGTATGAGTATTCAACATTTCCGTGTCGCC
CTTATTCCCTTTTTTGCGGCATTTTGCCTTCCTGTTTTTGCTCACCCAGAAACGCTGGTGAAAGTAAAAG
ATGCTGAAGATCAGTTGGGTGCACGAGTGGGTTACATCGAACTGGATCTCAACAGCGGTAAGATCCTTGA
GAGTTTTCGCCCCGAAGAACGTTTTCCAATGATGAGCACTTTTAAAGTTCTGCTATGTGGCGCGGTATTA
TCCCGTATTGACGCCGGGCAAGAGCAACTCGGTCGCCGCATACACTATTCTCAGAATGACTTGGTTGAGT
ACTCACCAGTCACAGAAAAGCATCTTACGGATGGCATGACAGTAAGAGAATTATGCAGTGCTGCCATAAC
CATGAGTGATAACACTGCGGCCAACTTACTTCTGACAACGATCGGAGGACCGAAGGAGCTAACCGCTTTT
TTGCACAACATGGGGGATCATGTAACTCGCCTTGATCGTTGGGAACCGGAGCTGAATGAAGCCATACCAA
ACGACGAGCGTGACACCACGATGCCTGTAGCAATGGCAACAACGTTGCGCAAACTATTAACTGGCGAACT
ACTTACTCTAGCTTCCCGGCAACAATTAATAGACTGGATGGAGGCGGATAAAGTTGCAGGACCACTTCTG
CGCTCGGCCCTTCCGGCTGGCTGGTTTATTGCTGATAAATCTGGAGCCGGTGAGCGTGGGTCTCGCGGTA
TCATTGCAGCACTGGGGCCAGATGGTAAGCCCTCCCGTATCGTAGTTATCTACACGACGGGGAGTCAGGC
AACTATGGATGAACGAAATAGACAGATCGCTGAGATAGGTGCCTCACTGATTAAGCATTGGTAACTGTCA
GACCAAGTTTACTCATATATACTTTAGATTGATTTAAAACTTCATTTTTAATTTAAAAGGATCTAGGTGA
AGATCCGGGGAATTGGGGATCAATTCCGTTTTCCGCTGCATAACCCTGCTTCGGGGTCATTATAGCGATT
TTTTCGGTATATCCATCCTTTTTCGCACGATATACAGGATTTTGCCAAAGGGTTCGTGTAGACTTTCCTT
GGTGTATCCAACGGCGTCAGCCGGGCAGGATAGGTGAAGTAGGCCCACCCGCGAGCGGGTGTTCCTTCTT
CACTGTCCCTTATTCGCACCTGGCGGTGCTCAACGGGAATCCTGCTCTGCGAGGCTGGCCGGCTACCGCC
GGCGTAACAGATGAGGGCAAGCGGATGGCTGATGAAACCAAGCCAACCAGGAAGGGCAGCCCACCTATCA
CGGAATTGATCCGGCCACGATGCGTCCGGCGTAGAGGATCTGAAGATCAGCAGTTCAACCTGTTGATAGT
ACGTACTAAGCTCTCATGTTTCACGTACTAAGCTCTCATGTTTAACGTACTAAGCTCTCATGTTTAACGA
ACTAAACCCTCATGGCTAACGTACTAAGCTCTCATGTTTCACGTACTAAGCTCTCATGTTTGAACAATAA
AATTAATATAAATCAGCAACTTAAATAGCCTCTAAGGTTTTAAGTTTTATAAGAAAAAAAAGAATATATA
AGGCTTTTAAAGCTTTTAAGGTTTAACGGTTGTGGACAACAAGCCAGGGATGTAACGCACTGAGAAGCCC
TTAGAGCCTCTCAAAGCAATTTTGAGTGACACAGGAACACTTAACGGCTGACATGGGAATTAATTCTGAC
TCTTATACACAAGTGCGGCCCTCGAATTGACGCGCTCCACCGCGGTGGCGGCCGCTCTAGAACTAGTGGA
TCCCCCGGGCTGCAGGAATTCGATATCCATAAACTGCCAGGAATTGGGGATCGGATTCGAGCTAAGAATT
CCCTTGGGGTATCTTTAAATACTGTAGAAAAGAGGAAGGAAATAATAAATGGCTAAAATGAGAATATCAC
CGGAATTGAAAAAACTGATCGAAAAATACCGCTGCGTAAAAGATACGGAAGGAATGTCTCCTGCTAAGGT
ATATAAGCTGGTGGGAGAAAATGAAAACCTATATTTAAAAATGACGGACAGCCGGTATAAAGGGACCACC
TATGATGTGGAACGGGAAAAGGACATGATGCTATGGCTGGAAGGAAAGCTGCCTGTTCCAAAGGTCCTGC
ACTTTGAACGGCATGATGGCTGGAGCAATCTGCTCATGAGTGAGGCCGATGGCGTCCTTTGCTCGGAAGA
GTATGAAGATGGACAAAGCCCTGAAAAGATTATCGAGCTGTATGCGGAGTGCATCAGGCTCTTTCACTCC
ATCGACATATCGGATTGTCCCTATACGAATAGCTTAGACAGCCGCTTAGCCGAATTGGATTACTTACTGA
ATAACGATCTGGCCGATGTGGATTGCGAAAACTGGGAAGAAGACACTCCATTTAAAGATCCGCGCGAGCT
GTATGATTTTTTAAAGACGGAAAAGCCCGAAGAGGAACTTGTCTTTTCCCACGGCGACCTGGGAGACAGC
AACATCTTTGTGAAAGATGGCAAAGTAAGTGGCTTTATTGATCTTGGGAGAAGCGGCAGGGCGGACAAGT
GGTATGACATTGCCTTCTGCGTCCGGTCGATCAGGGAGGATGTCGGGGAAGAACAGTATGTCGAGCTATT
TTTTGACTTACTGGGGATCAAGCCTGATTGGGAGAAAATAAAATATTATATTTTACTGGATGAATTGTTT
TAGAGCTCGCACGCTGCCGCAAGCACTCAGGGCGCAAGGGCTGCTAAAGGAAGCGGAACACGTAGAAAGC
CAGTCCGCAGAAACGGTGCTGACCCCGGATGAATGTCAGCTACTGGGCTATCTGGACAAGGGAAAACGCA
AGCGCAAAGAGAAAGCAGGTAGCTTGCAGTGGGCTTACATGGCGATAGCTAGACTGGGCGGTTTTATGGA
CAGCAAGCGAACCGGAATTGCCAGCTGGGGCGCCCTCTGGTAAGGTTGGGAAGCCCTGCAAAGTAAACTG
GATGGCTTTCTTGCCGCCAAGGATCTGATGGCGCAGGGGATCAAGATCTGATCAAGAGACAGGATACTAG
TGGAGGAAGAAAAAA
Features (pLannotate 1.2.2; 15 found; start..end, strand, type, name):
      2..717     +  CDS            mTurquoise2 (fragment): enhanced monomeric variant of CFP (Goedhart et al., 2012) mammalian codon-optimized
    731..825     +  terminator     lambda t0 terminator: transcription terminator from phage lambda
    840..868     +  promoter       cat promoter (fragment): promoter of the E. coli cat gene encoding chloramphenicol acetyltransferase
    869..1525    +  CDS            cat: CAT_ECOLX - Experimental evidence at protein level: Swiss-Prot protein existence level 1. This enzyme is an effector of chloramphenicol resistance in bacteria. From Escherichia coli. This protein is used as a marker in many commonly used cloning vectors, such as pACYC184.
   1593..1679    +  terminator     rrnB T1 terminator: Escherichia coli rrnB; transcription terminator T1 from the E. coli rrnB gene
   1707..1733    +  CDS            GmR (fragment): gentamycin acetyltransferase; aacC1; confers resistance to gentamycin
   1951..3378    +  CDS            tnpA: TN5P_ECOLX - Also known as tnp. Experimental evidence at protein level: Swiss-Prot protein existence level 1. Mediates transposition of transposon Tn5 by a 'cut and paste' mechanism. First, the monomeric transposase binds the 19 bp inverted DNA repeats flanking the transposon. Then, dimerization of the DNA- bound transposase creates a synaptic DNA complex. After nicking of the first DNA strand, excision of the transposon proceeds through a series of intermediates. The transposase then mediates the insertion of the transposon at a new site by strand transfer. The activity of the wild- type tran
   3509..3613    +  promoter       AmpR promoter: bla
   3614..4474    +  CDS            AmpR: β-lactamase; bla; confers resistance to ampicillin, carbenicillin, and related antibiotics
   4713..4822    +  oriT           oriT: incP origin of transfer
   4855..4900    +  CDS            traJ (fragment): oriT-recognizing protein; traJ
   4971..5303    +  rep_origin     R6K γ ori (fragment): γ replication origin from E. coli plasmid R6K; requires the R6K initiator protein pi for replication
   5354..5417    +  misc_feature   MCS (fragment): pBluescript multiple cloning site
   5509..6303    +  CDS            KanR: aminoglycoside phosphotransferase; aphA-3; confers resistance to kanamycin
   6311..6628    +  CDS            tnpA (fragment): TN5P_ECOLX - Also known as tnp. Experimental evidence at protein level: Swiss-Prot protein existence level 1. Mediates transposition of transposon Tn5 by a 'cut and paste' mechanism. First, the monomeric transposase binds the 19 bp inverted DNA repeats flanking the transposon. Then, dimerization of the DNA- bound transposase creates a synaptic DNA complex. After nicking of the first DNA strand, excision of the transposon proceeds through a series of intermediates. The transposase then mediates the insertion of the transposon at a new site by strand transfer. The activity of the wild- type tran
