[The description below was written by a language model from this plasmid's Addgene catalogue record and pLannotate feature annotations shown in this document.]
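Description:
pMRE-Tn5-151 is a 6,665 bp miniTn5 suicide delivery plasmid built on the pAG408 backbone and designed to place a constitutively expressed cyan fluorescent protein gene into bacterial chromosomes. It replicates from the R6K γ origin, which depends on the pi initiator protein. It is therefore maintained in a lambda pir host such as E. coli S17-1 lambda pir and cannot persist in recipients lacking pir. An incP oriT (with an adjacent traJ fragment) allows conjugative mobilisation from the donor strain into a wide range of recipients. The β-lactamase gene with its own promoter provides ampicillin selection for propagation in E. coli. The catalogue lists the plasmid as high copy.

The payload is mTurquoise2, an enhanced monomeric CFP variant annotated as mammalian codon-optimised, derived from pLifeAct-mTurquoise2 and inserted by Gibson assembly. It is followed by the lambda t0 terminator. The promoter responsible for the stated constitutive expression was not annotated in the feature table, so its identity is not given in the record. Next come a chloramphenicol acetyltransferase cassette with a cat promoter fragment, closed by the rrnB T1 terminator, and a short remnant of a gentamicin resistance gene. A kanamycin resistance gene (aphA-3) lies upstream of the reporter across the circular junction. Chloramphenicol and kanamycin are the listed selectable markers, consistent with their use to select transposon insertions, although the transposon ends are not annotated.

The full-length Tn5 transposase gene (tnpA) catalyses cut-and-paste transposition. In miniTn5 designs it typically sits outside the mobile element, so insertions are stable once the plasmid is lost. A second, partial tnpA match is also annotated. The plasmid belongs to a toolbox for fluorescently tagging diverse bacteria.
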