Addgene plasmid #118533: pMRE-Tn5-151
Purpose: miniTn5 plasmid to deliver constitutively expressed fluorescent protein genes in bacteria
Depositing lab: Mitja Remus-Emsermann. Depositing organization: University of Canterbury. Publication: Chromatic Bacteria - A Broad Host-Range Plasmid and Chromosomal Insertion Toolbox for Fluorescent Protein Expression in Bacteria. Schlechter RO, Jun H, Bernach M, Oso S, Boyd E, Munoz-Lintz DA, Dobson RCJ, Remus DM, Remus-Emsermann MNP. Front Microbiol. 2018 Dec 12;9:3052. doi: 10.3389/fmicb.2018.03052. eCollection 2018. PubMed 30631309.
Backbone
  Vector backbone: pAG408
  Vector type: Bacterial Expression ; miniTn5 delivery vector
  Selectable markers: Chloramphenicol/ Kanamycin
Growth in bacteria
  Bacterial resistance: Ampicillin, 100 μg/mL
  Growth temperature: 37°C
  Growth strain: E. coli S17-1 lambda pir
  Copy number: High Copy
Gene/Insert
  Gene/Insert name: mTurquoise2
  Species: Synthetic
  Cloning method: Gibson Cloning
Resource information
  A portion of this plasmid was derived from a plasmid made by: pLifeAct-mTurquoise2
Terms and licenses: Academic/Nonprofit Terms; Industry Terms: Not Available to Industry
Depositor comments: Please visit https://www.biorxiv.org/content/early/2018/09/07/402172 for bioRxiv preprint.
How to cite: pMRE-Tn5-151 was a gift from Mitja Remus-Emsermann (Addgene plasmid # 118533 ; http://n2t.net/addgene:118533 ; RRID:Addgene_118533)
